>Addgene plasmid #60337 | PGAL | addgene full sequence | sequence record 474139 | Addgene NGS Result
CCTTTTTACGGTTCCTGGCCTTTTGCTGGCCTTTTGCTCACATGTTCTTTCCTGCGTTATCCCCTGATTC
TGTGGATAACCGTATTACCGCCTTTGAGTGAGCTGATACCGCTCGCCGCAGCCGAACGACCGAGCGCAGC
GAGTCAGTGAGCGAGGAAGCGGAAGAGCGCCCAATACGCAAACCGCCTCTCCCCGCGCGTTGGCCGATTC
ATTAATGCAGCTGGCACGACAGGTTTCCCGACTGGAAAGCGGGCAGTGAGCGCAACGCAATTAATGTGAG
TTAGCTCACTCATTAGGCACCCCAGGCTTTACACTTTATGCTTCCGGCTCGTATGTTGTGTGGAATTGTG
AGCGGATAACAATTTCACACAGGAAACAGCTATGACCATGATTACGCCAAGCGCGCAATTAACCCTCACT
AAAGGGAACAAAAGCTGGAGCTCCGGGATCCTTGGCGCGCCCCTTAATTAACGGAAGCTTCCTGTTTAAA
CTAGTACGGATTAGAAGCCGCCGAGCGGGCGACAGCCCTCCGACGGAAGACTCTCCTCCGTGCGTCCTCG
TCTTCACCGGTCGCGTTCCTGAAACGCAGATGTGCCTCGCGCCGCACTGCTCCGAACAATAAAGATTCTA
CAATACTAGCTTTTATGGTTATGAAGAGGAAAAATTGGCAGTAACCTGGCCCCACAAACCTTCAAATTAA
CGAATCAAATTAACAACCATAGGATGATAATGCGATTAGTTTTTTAGCCTTATTTCTGGGGTAATTAATC
AGCGAAGCGATGATTTTTGATCTATTAACAGATATATAAATGGAAAAGCTGCATAACCACTTTAACTAAT
ACTTTCAACATTTTCAGTTTGTATTACTTCTTATTCAAATGTCATAAAAGTATCAACAAAAAATTGTTAA
TATACCTCTATACTTTAACGTCAAGGAGAAAAAACCCCGGATTCTAGAAAAATGTCTAAAGGTGAAGAAT
TATTCACTGGTGTTGTCCCAATTTTGGTTGAATTAGATGGTGATGTTAATGGTCACAAATTTTCTGTCTC
CGGTGAAGGTGAAGGTGATGCTACTTACGGTAAATTGACCTTAAAATTTATTTGTACTACTGGTAAATTG
CCAGTTCCATGGCCAACCTTAGTCACTACTTTAGGTTATGGTTTGATGTGTTTTGCTAGATACCCAGATC
ATATGAAACAACATGACTTTTTCAAGTCTGCCATGCCAGAAGGTTATGTTCAAGAAAGAACTATTTTTTT
CAAAGATGACGGTAACTACAAGACCAGAGCTGAAGTCAAGTTTGAAGGTGATACCTTAGTTAATAGAATC
GAATTAAAAGGTATTGATTTTAAAGAAGATGGTAACATTTTAGGTCACAAATTGGAATACAACTATAACT
CTCACAATGTTTACATCATGGCTGACAAACAAAAGAATGGTATCAAAGTTAACTTCAAAATTAGACACAA
CATTGAAGATGGTTCTGTTCAATTAGCTGACCATTATCAACAAAATACTCCAATTGGTGATGGTCCAGTC
TTGTTACCAGACAACCATTACTTATCCTATCAATCTGCCTTATCCAAAGATCCAAACGAAAAGAGAGACC
ACATGGTCTTGTTAGAATTTGTTACTGCTGCTGGTATTACCCATGGTATGGATGAATTGTACAAATAAAT
CGATACCGTCGACCTCGAGTCATGTAATTAGTTATGTCACGCTTACATTCACGCCCTCCCCCCACATCCG
CTCTAACCGAAAAGGAAGGAGTTAGACAACCTGAAGTCTAGGTCCCTATTTATTTTTTTATAGTTATGTT
AGTATTAAGAACGTTATTTATATTTCAAATTTTTCTTTTTTTTCTGTACAGACGCGTGTACGCATGTAAC
ATTATACTGAAAACCTTGCTTGAGAAGGTTTTGGGACGCTCGAAGGCTTTAATTTGCGGCCGGTACCCAA
TTCGCCCTATAGTGAGTCGTATTACGCGCGCTCACTGGCCGTCGTTTTACAACGTCGTGACTGGGAAAAC
CCTGGCGTTACCCAACTTAATCGCCTTGCAGCACATCCCCCTTTCGCCAGCTGGCGTAATAGCGAAGAGG
CCCGCACCGATCGCCCTTCCCAACAGTTGCGCAGCCTGAATGGCGAATGG
[124 nt withheld, positions 2151-2274]
C
[91 nt withheld, positions 2276-2366]
A
[49 nt withheld, positions 2368-2416]
CCTTTGACGTTGGAGTCCACGTTCTTT
[37 nt withheld, positions 2444-2480]
ACCCTATCTCGGTCTATTCTTTTGATTTATAAGGGATTTTGCCGATTTCGGCCTATTGGTTAAAAAATGA
GCTGATTTAACAAAAATTTAACGCGAATTTTAACAAAATATTAACGCTTACAATTTCCTGATGCGGTATT
TTCTCCTTACGCATCTGTGCGGTATTTCACACCGCATAGGGTAATAACTGATATAATTAAATTGAAGCTC
TAATTTGTGAGTTTAGTATACATGCATTTACTTATAATACAGTTTTTTAGTTTTGCTGGCCGCATCTTCT
CAAATATGCTTCCCAGCCTGCTTTTCTGTAACGTTCACCCTCTACCTTAGCATCCCTTCCCTTTGCAAAT
AGTCCTCTTCCAACAATAATAATGTCAGATCCTGTAGAGACCACATCATCCACGGTTCTATACTGTTGAC
CCAATGCGTCTCCCTTGTCATCTAAACCCACACCGGGTGTCATAATCAACCAATCGTAACCTTCATCTCT
TCCACCCATGTCTCTTTGAGCAATAAAGCCGATAACAAAATCTTTGTCGCTCTTCGCAATGTCAACAGTA
CCCTTAGTATATTCTCCAGTAGATAGGGAGCCCTTGCATGACAATTCTGCTAACATCAAAAGGCCTCTAG
GTTCCTTTGTTACTTCTTCTGCCGCCTGCTTCAAACCGCTAACAATACCTGGGCCCACCACACCGTGTGC
ATTCGTAATGTCTGCCCATTCTGCTATTCTGTATACACCCGCAGAGTACTGCAATTTGACTGTATTACCA
ATGTCAGCAAATTTTCTGTCTTCGAAGAGTAAAAAATTGTACTTGGCGGATAATGCCTTTAGCGGCTTAA
CTGTGCCCTCCATGGAAAAATCAGTCAAGATATCCACATGTGTTTTTAGTAAACAAATTTTGGGACCTAA
TGCTTCAACTAACTCCAGTAATTCCTTGGTGGTACGAACATCCAATGAAGCACACAAGTTTGTTTGCTTT
TCGTGCATGATATTAAATAGCTTGGCAGCAACAGGACTAGGATGAGTAGCAGCACGTTCCTTATATGTAG
CTTTCGACATGATTTATCTTCGTTTCCTGCAGGTTTTTGTTCTGTGCAGTTGGGTTAAGAATACTGGGCA
ATTTCATGTTTCTTCAACACTACATATGCGTATATATACCAATCTAAGTCTGTGCTCCTTCCTTCGTTCT
TCCTTCTGTTCGGAGATTACCGAATCAAAAAAATTTCAAGGAAACCGAAATCAAAAAAAAGAATAAAAAA
AAAATGATGAATTGAAAAGGTGGTATGGTGCACTCTCAGTACAATCTGCTCTGATGCCGCATAGTTAAGC
CAGCCCCGACACCCGCCAACACCCGCTGACGCGCCCTGACGGGCTTGTCTGCTCCCGGCATCCGCTTACA
GACAAGCTGTGACCGTCTCCGGGAGCTGCATGTGTCAGAGGTTTTCACCGTCATCACCGAAACGCGCGAG
ACGAAAGGGCCTCGTGATACGCCTATTTTTATAGGTTAATGTCATGATAATAATGGTTTCTTAGACGGAT
CGCTTGCCTGTAACTTACACGCGCCTCGTATCTTTTAATGATGGAATAATTTGGGAATTTACTCTGTGTT
TATTTATTTTTATGTTTTGTATTTGGATTTTAGAAAGTAAATAAAGAAGGTAGAAGAGTTACGGAATGAA
GAAAAAAAAATAAACAAAGGTTTAAAAAATTTCAACAAAAAGCGTACTTTACATATATATTTATTAGACA
AGAAAAGCAGATTAAATAGATATACATTCGATTAACGATAAGTAAAATGTAAAATCACAGGATTTTCGTG
TGTGGTCTTCTACACAGACAAGATGAAACAATTCGGCATTAATACCTGAGAGCAGGAAGAGCAAGATAAA
AGGTAGTATTTGTTGGCGATCCCCCTAGAGTCTTTTACATCTTCGGAAAACAAAAACTATTTTTTCTTTA
ATTTCTTTTTTTACTTTCTATTTTTAATTTATATATTTATATTAAAAAATTTAAATTATAATTATTTTTA
TAGCACGTGATGAAAAGGACCCAGGTGGCACTTTTCGGGGAAATGTGCGCGGAACCCCTATTTGTTTATT
TTTCTAAATACATTCAAATATGTATCCGCTCATGAGACAATAACCCTGATAAATGCTTCAATAATATTGA
AAAAGGAAGAGTATGAGTATTCAACATTTCCGTGTCGCCCTTATTCCCTTTTTTGCGGCATTTTGCCTTC
CTGTTTTTGCTCACCCAGAAACGCTGGTGAAAGTAAAAGATGCTGAAGATCAGTTGGGTGCACGAGTGGG
TTACATCGAACTGGATCTCAACAGCGGTAAGATCCTTGAGAGTTTTCGCCCCGAAGAACGTTTTCCAATG
ATGAGCACTTTTAAAGTTCTGCTATGTGGCGCGGTATTATCCCGTATTGACGCCGGGCAAGAGCAACTCG
GTCGCCGCATACACTATTCTCAGAATGACTTGGTTGAGTACTCACCAGTCACAGAAAAGCATCTTACGGA
TGGCATGACAGTAAGAGAATTATGCAGTGCTGCCATAACCATGAGTGATAACACTGCGGCCAACTTACTT
CTGACAACGATCGGAGGACCGAAGGAGCTAACCGCTTTTTTGCACAACATGGGGGATCATGTAACTCGCC
TTGATCGTTGGGAACCGGAGCTGAATGAAGCCATACCAAACGACGAGCGTGACACCACGATGCCTGTAGC
AATGGCAACAACGTTGCGCAAACTATTAACTGGCGAACTACTTACTCTAGCTTCCCGGCAACAATTAATA
GACTGGATGGAGGCGGATAAAGTTGCAGGACCACTTCTGCGCTCGGCCCTTCCGGCTGGCTGGTTTATTG
CTGATAAATCTGGAGCCGGTGAGCGTGGGTCTCGCGGTATCATTGCAGCACTGGGGCCAGATGGTAAGCC
CTCCCGTATCGTAGTTATCTACACGACGGGGAGTCAGGCAACTATGGATGAACGAAATAGACAGATCGCT
GAGATAGGTGCCTCACTGATTAAGCATTGGTAACTGTCAGACCAAGTTTACTCATATATACTTTAGATTG
ATTTAAAACTTCATTTTTAATTTAAAAGGATCTAGGTGAAGATCCTTTTTGATAATCTCATGACCAAAAT
CCCTTAACGTGAGTTTTCGTTCCACTGAGCGTCAGACCCCGTAGAAAAGATCAAAGGATCTTCTTGAGAT
CCTTTTTTTCTGCGCGTAATCTGCTGCTTGCAAACAAAAAAACCACCGCTACCAGCGGTGGTTTGTTTGC
CGGATCAAGAGCTACCAACTCTTTTTCCGAAGGTAACTGGCTTCAGCAGAGCGCAGATACCAAATACTGT
TCTTCTAGTGTAGCCGTAGTTAGGCCACCACTTCAAGAACTCTGTAGCACCGCCTACATACCTCGCTCTG
CTAATCCTGTTACCAGTGGCTGCTGCCAGTGGCGATAAGTCGTGTCTTACCGGGTTGGACTCAAGACGAT
AGTTACCGGATAAGGCGCAGCGGTCGGGCTGAACGGGGGGTTCGTGCACACAGCCCAGCTTGGAGCGAAC
GACCTACACCGAACTGAGATACCTACAGCGTGAGCTATGAGAAAGCGCCACGCTTCCCGAAGGGAGAAAG
GCGGACAGGTATCCGGTAAGCGGCAGGGTCGGAACAGGAGAGCGCACGAGGGAGCTTCCAGGGGGAAACG
CCTGGTATCTTTATAGTCCTGTCGGGTTTCGCCACCTCTGACTTGAGCGTCGATTTTTGTGATGCTCGTC
AGGGGGGCGGAGCCTATGGAAAAACGCCAGCAACGCGG
Features (pLannotate 1.2.2; 22 found; start..end, strand, type, name):
     32..165     +  rep_origin     RSF ori (fragment): Plasmids containing the RSF 1030 origin of replication can be propagated in E. coli cells that contain additional plasmids with compatible origins.
    167..259     +  CDS            lacI (fragment): lac repressor; lacI; The lac repressor binds to the lac operator to inhibit transcription in E. coli. This inhibition can be relieved by adding lactose or isopropyl-β-D-thiogalactopyranoside (IPTG).
    272..293     +  protein_bind   CAP binding site: CAP binding activates transcription in the presence of cAMP. E. coli catabolite activator protein
    308..338     +  promoter       lac promoter: promoter for the E. coli lac operon
    346..362     +  protein_bind   lac operator: The lac repressor binds to the lac operator to inhibit transcription in E. coli. This inhibition can be relieved by adding lactose or isopropyl-β-D-thiogalactopyranoside (IPTG). lac repressor encoded by lacI
    407..425     +  promoter       T3 promoter: promoter for bacteriophage T3 RNA polymerase
    497..938     +  promoter       GAL1 promoter: S. cerevisiae GAL1; inducible promoter, regulated by Gal4
    962..1678    +  CDS            yeGFP: yeast-enhanced green fluorescent protein codons optimized for translation in S. cerevisiae and C. albicans
   1679..1699    +  misc_feature   MCS (fragment): pBluescript multiple cloning site
   1700..1947    +  terminator     CYC1 terminator: S. cerevisiae CYC1; transcription terminator for CYC1
   1966..1984    -  promoter       T7 promoter: promoter for bacteriophage T7 RNA polymerase
   1992..2147    +  CDS            lacZα (fragment): LacZα fragment of β-galactosidase; lacZ fragment
   2151..2579    +  rep_origin     f1 ori (sequence partly withheld): f1 bacteriophage origin of replication; arrow indicates direction of (+) strand synthesis
   2607..2658    -  misc_feature   bom (fragment): basis of mobility region from pBR322
   2737..3540    -  CDS            URA3: orotidine-5'-phosphate decarboxylase, required for uracil biosynthesis; S. cerevisiae URA3; yeast auxotrophic marker, counterselectable with 5-fluoroorotic acid (5-FOA)
   3541..3756    -  promoter       URA3 promoter: S. cerevisiae URA3
   3764..3813    -  misc_feature   bom (fragment): basis of mobility region from pBR322
   3915..3950    -  CDS            rop (fragment): Rop protein, which maintains plasmids at low copy number; rop
   4018..4521    -  misc_feature   CEN/ARS: S. cerevisiae CEN6 centromere fused to an autonomously replicating sequence
   4558..4662    +  promoter       AmpR promoter: bla
   4663..5523    +  CDS            AmpR: β-lactamase; bla; confers resistance to ampicillin, carbenicillin, and related antibiotics
   5694..6282    +  rep_origin     ori: high-copy-number ColE1/pMB1/pBR322/pUC origin of replication
