>Addgene plasmid #60337 | PGAL | analyzer sequence | sequence record 96618
TTTTTACGGTTCCTGGCCTTTTGCTGGCCTTTTGCTCACATGTTCTTTCCTGCGTTATCCCCTGATTCTG
TGGATAACCGTATTACCGCCTTTGAGTGAGCTGATACCGCTCGCCGCAGCCGAACGACCGAGCGCAGCGA
GTCAGTGAGCGAGGAAGCGGAAGAGCGCCCAATACGCAAACCGCCTCTCCCCGCGCGTTGGCCGATTCAT
TAATGCAGCTGGCACGACAGGTTTCCCGACTGGAAAGCGGGCAGTGAGCGCAACGCAATTAATGTGAGTT
ACCTCACTCATTAGGCACCCCAGGCTTTACACTTTATGCTTCCGGCTCCTATGTTGTGTGGAATTGTGAG
CGGATAACAATTTCACACAGGAAACAGCTATGACCATGATTACGCCAAGCGCGCAATTAACCCTCACTAA
AGGGAACAAAAGCTGGAGCTCCGGGATCCTTGGCGCGCCCCTTAATTAACGGAAGCTTCCTGTTTAAACT
AGTACGGATTAGAAGCCGCCGAGCGGGCGACAGCCCTCCGACGGAAGACTCTCCTCCGTGCGTCCTCGTC
TTCACCGGTCGCGTTCCTGAAACGCAGATGTGCCTCGCGCCGCACTGCTCCGAACAATAAAGATTCTACA
ATACTAGCTTTTATGGTTATGAAGAGGAAAAATTGGCAGTAACCTGGCCCCACAAACCTTCAAATTAACG
AATCAAATTAACAACCATAGGATGATAATGCGATTAGTTTTTTAGCCTTATTTCTGGGGTAATTAATCAG
CGAAGCGATGATTTTTGATCTATTAACAGATATATAAATGGAAAAGCTGCATAACCACTTTAACTAATAC
TTTCAACATTTTCAGTTTGTATTACTTCTTATTCAAATGTCATAAAAGTATCAACAAAAAATTGTTAATA
TACCTCTATACTTTAACGTCAAGGAGAAAAAACCCCGGATTCTAGAAAAATGTCTAAAGGTGAAGAATTA
TTCACTGGTGTTGTCCCAATTTTGGTTGAATTAGATGGTGATGTTAATGGTCACAAATTTTCTGTCTCCG
GTGAAGGTGAAGGTGATGCTACTTACGGTAAATTGACCTTAAAATTTATTTGTACTACTGGTAAATTGCC
AGTTCCATGGCCAACCTTAGTCACTACTTTAGGTTATGGTTTGATGTGTTTTGCTAGATACCCAGATCAT
ATGAAACAACATGACTTTTTCAAGTCTGCCATGCCAGAAGGTTATGTTCAAGAAAGAACTATTTTTTTCA
AAGATGACGGTAACTACAAGACCAGAGCTGAAGTCAAGTTTGAAGGTGATACCTTAGTTAATAGAATCGA
ATTAAAAGGTATTGATTTTAAAGAAGATGGTAACATTTTAGGTCACAAATTGGAATACAACTATAACTCT
CACAATGTTTACATCATGGCTGACAAACAAAAGAATGGTATCAAAGTTAACTTCAAAATTAGACACAACA
TTGAAGATGGTTCTGTTCAATTAGCTGACCATTATCAACAAAATACTCCAATTGGTGATGGTCCAGTCTT
GTTACCAGACAACCATTACTTATCCTATCAATCTGCCTTATCCAAAGATCCAAACGAAAAGAGAGACCAC
ATGGTCTTGTTAGAATTTGTTACTGCTGCTGGTATTACCCATGGTATGGATGAATTGTACAAATAAATCG
ATACCGTCGACCTCGAGTCATGTAATTAGTTATGTCACGCTTACATTCACGCCCTCCCCCCACATCCGCT
CTAACCGAAAAGGAAGGAGTTAGACAACCTGAAGTCTAGGTCCCTATTTATTTTTTTATAGTTATGTTAG
TATTAAGAACGTTATTTATATTTCAAATTTTTCTTTTTTTTCTGTACAGACGCGTGTACGCATGTAACAT
TATACTGAAAACCTTGCTTGAGAAGGTTTTGGGACGCTCGGGTACCCAATTCGCCCTATAGTGAGTCGTA
TTACGCGCGCTCACTGGCCGTCGTTTTACAACGTCGTGACTGGGAAAACCCTGGCGTTACCCAACTTAAT
CGCCTTGCAGCACATCCCCCTTTCGCCAGCTGGCGTAATAGCGAAGAGGCCCGCACCGATCGCCCTTCCC
AACAGTTGCGCAGCCTGAATGGCGAATGGCGCG
[124 nt withheld, positions 2134-2257]
C
[91 nt withheld, positions 2259-2349]
A
[49 nt withheld, positions 2351-2399]
CCTTTGACGTTGGAGTCCACGTTCTTT
[37 nt withheld, positions 2427-2463]
ACCCTATCTCGGTCTATTCTTTTGATTTATAAGGGATTTTGCCGATTTCGGCCTATTGGTTAAAAAATGA
GCTGATTTAACAAAAATTTAACGCGAATTTTAACAAAATATTAACGTTTACAATTTCCTGATGCGGTATT
TTCTCCTTACGCATCTGTGCGGTATTTCACACCGCATAGGGTAATAACTGATATAATTAAATTGAAGCTC
TAATTTGTGAGTTTAGTATACATGCATTTACTTATAATACAGTTTTTTAGTTTTGCTGGCCGCATCTTCT
CAAATATGCTTCCCAGCCTGCTTTTCTGTAACGTTCACCCTCTACCTTAGCATCCCTTCCCTTTGCAAAT
AGTCCTCTTCCAACAATAATAATGTCAGATCCTGTAGAGACCACATCATCCACGGTTCTATACTGTTGAC
CCAATGCGTCTCCCTTGTCATCTAAACCCACACCGGGTGTCATAATCAACCAATCGTAACCTTCATCTCT
TCCACCCATGTCTCTTTGAGCAATAAAGCCGATAACAAAATCTTTGTCGCTCTTCGCAATGTCAACAGTA
CCCTTAGTATATTCTCCAGTAGATAGGGAGCCCTTGCATGACAATTCTGCTAACATCAAAAGGCCTCTAG
GTTCCTTTGTTACTTCTTCTGCCGCCTGCTTCAAACCGCTAACAATACCTGGGCCCACCACACCGTGTGC
ATTCGTAATGTCTGCCCATTCTGCTATTCTGTATACACCCGCAGAGTACTGCAATTTGACTGTATTACCA
ATGTCAGCAAATTTTCTGTCTTCGAAGAGTAAAAAATTGTACTTGGCGGATAATGCCTTTAGCGGCTTAA
CTGTGCCCTCCATGGAAAAATCAGTCAAGATATCCACATGTGTTTTTAGTAAACAAATTTTGGGACCTAA
TGCTTCAACTAACTCCAGTAATTCCTTGGTGGTACGAACATCCAATGAAGCACACAAGTTTGTTTGCTTT
TCGTGCATGATATTAAATAGCTTGGCAGCAACAGGACTAGGATGAGTAGCAGCACGTTCCTTATATGTAG
CTTTCGACATGATTTATCTTCGTTTCCTGCAGGTTTTTGTTCTGTGCAGTTGGGTTAAGAATACTGGGCA
ATTTCATGTTTCTTCAACACTACATATGCGTATATATACCAATCTAAGTCTGTGCTCCTTCCTTCGTTCT
TCCTTCTGTTCGGAGATTACCGAATCAAAAAAATTTCAAAGAAACCGAAATCAAAAAAAAGAATAAAAAA
AAAATGATGAATTGAATTGAAAAGCTGTGGTATGGTGCACTCTCAGTACAATCTGCTCTGATGCCGCATA
GTTAAGCCAGCCCCGACACCCGCCAACACCCGCTGACGCGCCCTGACGGGCTTGTCTGCTCCCGGCATCC
GCTTACAGACAAGCTGTGACCGTCTCCGGGAGCTGCATGTGTCAGAGGTTTTCACCGTCATCACCGAAAC
GCGCGAAGACGAAAGGGCCTCGTGATACGCCTATTTTTATAGGTTAATGTCATGATAATAATGGTTTCTT
AGGACGGATCGCTTGCCTGTAACTTACACGCGCCTCGTATCTTTTAATGATGGAATAATTTGGGAATTTA
CTCTGTGTTTATTTATTTTTATGTTTTGTATTTGGATTTTAGAAAGTAAATAAAGAAGGTAGAAGAGTTA
CGGAATGAAGAAAAAAAAATAAACAAAGGTTTAAAAAATTTCAACAAAAAGCGTACTTTACATATATATT
TATTAGACAAGAAAAGCAGATTAAATAGATATACATTCGATTAACGATAAGTAAAATGTAAAATCACAGG
ATTTTCGTGTGTGGTCTTCTACACAGACAAGATGAAACAATTCGGCATTAATACCTGAGAGCAGGAAGAG
CAAGATAAAAGGTAGTATTTGTTGGCGATCCCCCTAGAGTCTTTTACATCTTCGGAAAACAAAAACTATT
TTTTCTTTAATTTCTTTTTTTACTTTCTATTTTTAATTTATATATTTATATTAAAAAATTTAAATTATAA
TTATTTTTATAGCACGTGATGAAAAGGACCCAGGTGGCACTTTTCGGGGAAATGTGCGCGGAACCCCTAT
TTGTTTATTTTTCTAAATACATTCAAATATGTATCCGCTCATGAGACAATAACCCTGATAAATGCTTCAA
TAATATTGAAAAAGGAAGAGTATGAGTATTCAACATTTCCGTGTCGCCCTTATTCCCTTTTTTGCGGCAT
TTTGCCTTCCTGTTTTTGCTCACCCAGAAACGCTGGTGAAAGTAAAAGATGCTGAAGATCAGTTGGGTGC
ACGAGTGGGTTACATCGAACTGGATCTCAACAGCGGTAAGATCCTTGAGAGTTTTCGCCCCGAAGAACGT
TTTCCAATGATGAGCACTTTTAAAGTTCTGCTATGTGGCGCGGTATTATCCCGTATTGACGCCGGGCAAG
AGCAACTCGGTCGCCGCATACACTATTCTCAGAATGACTTGGTTGAGTACTCACCAGTCACAGAAAAGCA
TCTTACGGATGGCATGACAGTAAGAGAATTATGCAGTGCTGCCATAACCATGAGTGATAACACTGCGGCC
AACTTACTTCTGACAACGATCGGAGGACCGAAGGAGCTAACCGCTTTTTTGCACAACATGGGGGATCATG
TAACTCGCCTTGATCGTTGGGAACCGGAGCTGAATGAAGCCATACCAAACGACGAGCGTGACACCACGAT
GCCTGTAGCAATGGCAACAACGTTGCGCAAACTATTAACTGGCGAACTACTTACTCTAGCTTCCCGGCAA
CAATTAATAGACTGGATGGAGGCGGATAAAGTTGCAGGACCACTTCTGCGCTCGGCCCTTCCGGCTGGCT
GGTTTATTGCTGATAAATCTGGAGCCGGTGAGCGTGGGTCTCGCGGTATCATTGCAGCACTGGGGCCAGA
TGGTAAGCCCTCCCGTATCGTAGTTATCTACACGACGGGGAGTCAGGCAACTATGGATGAACGAAATAGA
CAGATCGCTGAGATAGGTGCCTCACTGATTAAGCATTGGTAACTGTCAGACCAAGTTTACTCATATATAC
TTTAGATTGATTTAAAACTTCATTTTTAATTTAAAAGGATCTAGGTGAAGATCCTTTTTGATAATCTCAT
GACCAAAATCCCTTAACGTGAGTTTTCGTTCCACTGAGCGTCAGACCCCGTAGAAAAGATCAAAGGATCT
TCTTGAGATCCTTTTTTTCTGCGCGTAATCTGCTGCTTGCAAACAAAAAAACCACCGCTACCAGCGGTGG
TTTGTTTGCCGGATCAAGAGCTACCAACTCTTTTTCCGAAGGTAACTGGCTTCAGCAGAGCGCAGATACC
AAATACTGTCCTTCTAGTGTAGCCGTAGTTAGGCCACCACTTCAAGAACTCTGTAGCACCGCCTACATAC
CTCGCTCTGCTAATCCTGTTACCAGTGGCTGCTGCCAGTGGCGATAAGTCGTGTCTTACCGGGTTGGACT
CAAGACGATAGTTACCGGATAAGGCGCAGCGGTCGGGCTGAACGGGGGGTTCGTGCACACAGCCCAGCTT
GGAGCGAACGACCTACACCGAACTGAGATACCTACAGCGTGAGCTATGAGAAAGCGCCACGCTTCCCGAA
GGGAGAAAGGCGGACAGGTATCCGGTAAGCGGCAGGGTCGGAACAGGAGAGCGCACGAGGGAGCTTCCAG
GGGGAAACGCCTGGTATCTTTATAGTCCTGTCGGGTTTCGCCACCTCTGACTTGAGCGTCGATTTTTGTG
ATGCTCGTCAGGGGGGCGGAGCCTATGGAAAAACGCCAGCAACGCGGCC
Features (pLannotate 1.2.2; 22 found; start..end, strand, type, name):
     30..163     +  rep_origin     RSF ori (fragment): Plasmids containing the RSF 1030 origin of replication can be propagated in E. coli cells that contain additional plasmids with compatible origins.
    165..257     +  CDS            lacI (fragment): lac repressor; lacI; The lac repressor binds to the lac operator to inhibit transcription in E. coli. This inhibition can be relieved by adding lactose or isopropyl-β-D-thiogalactopyranoside (IPTG).
    270..291     +  protein_bind   CAP binding site: CAP binding activates transcription in the presence of cAMP. E. coli catabolite activator protein
    306..336     +  promoter       lac promoter: promoter for the E. coli lac operon
    344..360     +  protein_bind   lac operator: The lac repressor binds to the lac operator to inhibit transcription in E. coli. This inhibition can be relieved by adding lactose or isopropyl-β-D-thiogalactopyranoside (IPTG). lac repressor encoded by lacI
    405..423     +  promoter       T3 promoter: promoter for bacteriophage T3 RNA polymerase
    495..936     +  promoter       GAL1 promoter: S. cerevisiae GAL1; inducible promoter, regulated by Gal4
    960..1676    +  CDS            yeGFP: yeast-enhanced green fluorescent protein codons optimized for translation in S. cerevisiae and C. albicans
   1677..1697    +  misc_feature   MCS (fragment): pBluescript multiple cloning site
   1698..1930    +  terminator     CYC1 terminator (fragment): S. cerevisiae CYC1; transcription terminator for CYC1
   1945..1963    -  promoter       T7 promoter: promoter for bacteriophage T7 RNA polymerase
   1971..2126    +  CDS            lacZα (fragment): LacZα fragment of β-galactosidase; lacZ fragment
   2134..2589    +  rep_origin     f1 ori (sequence partly withheld): f1 bacteriophage origin of replication; arrow indicates direction of (+) strand synthesis
   2590..2641    -  misc_feature   bom (fragment): basis of mobility region from pBR322
   2720..3523    -  CDS            URA3: orotidine-5'-phosphate decarboxylase, required for uracil biosynthesis; S. cerevisiae URA3; yeast auxotrophic marker, counterselectable with 5-fluoroorotic acid (5-FOA)
   3524..3739    -  promoter       URA3 promoter: S. cerevisiae URA3
   3754..3803    -  misc_feature   bom (fragment): basis of mobility region from pBR322
   3905..3939    -  CDS            rop (fragment): Rop protein, which maintains plasmids at low copy number; rop
   4010..4513    -  misc_feature   CEN/ARS: S. cerevisiae CEN6 centromere fused to an autonomously replicating sequence
   4550..4654    +  promoter       AmpR promoter: bla
   4655..5515    +  CDS            AmpR: β-lactamase; bla; confers resistance to ampicillin, carbenicillin, and related antibiotics
   5686..6274    +  rep_origin     ori: high-copy-number ColE1/pMB1/pBR322/pUC origin of replication
