[The description below was written by a language model from this plasmid's Addgene catalogue record and pLannotate feature annotations shown in this document.]
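Description:
PGAL is a yeast–E. coli shuttle plasmid built on the p416 backbone, a centromeric expression vector for Saccharomyces cerevisiae. In bacteria it replicates from a high-copy ColE1/pUC-type origin and is selected with ampicillin through the bla gene. In yeast it is maintained at low copy by a CEN6/ARS element and selected by uracil prototrophy through URA3 under its own promoter, a marker that can also be counterselected with 5-FOA. The backbone carries pBluescript-derived remnants, including an f1 origin, lac promoter/operator and lacZα fragments, and flanking T3 and T7 promoters. The short hits to RSF ori, lacI, bom and rop are fragments that probably reflect backbone sequence similarity rather than functional parts.

The payload is a reporter cassette in which the full-length native S. cerevisiae galactose promoter, annotated as the Gal4-regulated, inducible GAL1 promoter, was cloned between PmeI and XbaI sites that remain intact. It drives a yeast codon-optimised fluorescent protein followed by the CYC1 terminator. The catalogue names the reporter yECitrine, whereas the automated annotation labels the open reading frame yeGFP. These are closely related GFP variants, so this is most likely a nearest-match call rather than a real discrepancy. Two sequence records of about 6.3 kb, a full NGS result and an analyzer sequence, show the same feature order with only minor coordinate differences.

The vector type lists it as part of a yeast synthetic hybrid promoter set, in which it plausibly serves as the native GAL promoter reference. Fluorescence output from it allows galactose-dependent promoter strength and regulation to be measured and compared with those of engineered promoter variants.
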