Addgene plasmid #60337: PGAL
Purpose: Contains full length native galactose promoter
Depositing lab: Hal Alper. Depositing organization: University of Texas at Austin. Publication: Controlling promoter strength and regulation in Saccharomyces cerevisiae using synthetic hybrid promoters. Blazeck J, Garg R, Reed B, Alper HS. Biotechnol Bioeng. 2012 Nov;109(11):2884-95. doi: 10.1002/bit.24552. Epub 2012 May 17. PubMed 22565375.
Backbone
  Vector backbone: p416
  Backbone size w/o insert (bp): 6000
  Vector type: Yeast Expression, Synthetic Biology ; Yeast synthetic hybrid promoter construct
  Selectable markers: URA3
Growth in bacteria
  Bacterial resistance: Ampicillin, 100 μg/mL
  Growth temperature: 37°C
  Growth strain: DH10B
  Copy number: High Copy
Gene/Insert 1
  Gene/Insert name: promoter
  Species: S. cerevisiae (budding yeast)
  Cloning method: Restriction Enzyme; 5′ cloning site pmei (not destroyed); 3′ cloning site xbai (not destroyed)
  Sequencing primers: 5′ agt; 3′ agt
Gene/Insert 2
  Gene/Insert name: yECitrine
Terms and licenses: Academic/Nonprofit Terms; Industry Terms: Not Available to Industry
How to cite: PGAL was a gift from Hal Alper (Addgene plasmid # 60337 ; http://n2t.net/addgene:60337 ; RRID:Addgene_60337)
