>Addgene plasmid #60337 | PGAL | addgene partial sequence | sequence record 99518 | M13-Rev 5'-CAGGAAACAGCTATGACC-3'
AAGCTGGAGCTCCGGGATCCTTGGCGCGCCCCTTAATTAACGGAAGCTTCCTGTTTAAACTAGTACGGAT
TAGAAGCCGCCGAGCGGGCGACAGCCCTCCGACGGAAGACTCTCCTCCGTGCGTCCTCGTCTTCACCGGT
CGCGTTCCTGAAACGCAGATGTGCCTCGCGCCGCACTGCTCCGAACAATAAAGATTCTACAATACTAGCT
TTTATGGTTATGAAGAGGAAAAATTGGCAGTAACCTGGCCCCACAAACCTTCAAATTAACGAATCAAATT
AACAACCATAGGATGATAATGCGATTAGTTTTTTAGCCTTATTTCTGGGGTAATTAATCAGCGAAGCGAT
GATTTTTGATCTATTAACAGATATATAAATGGAAAAGCTGCATAACCACTTTAACTAATACTTTCAACAT
TTTCAGTTTGTATTACTTCTTATTCAAATGTCATAAAAGTATCAACAAAAAATTGTTAATATACCTCTAT
ACTTTAACGTCAAGGAGAAAAAACCCCGGATTCTAGAAAAATGTCTAAAGGTGAAGAATTATTCACTGGT
GTTGTCCCAATTTTGGTTGAATTAGATGGTGATGTTAATGGTCACAAATTTTCTGTCTCCGGTGAAGGTG
AAGGTGATGCTACTTACGGTAAATTGACCTTAAAATTTATTTGTACTACTGGTAAATTGCCAGTTCCATG
GCCAACCTTAGTCACTACTTTAGGTTATGGTTTGATGTGTTTTGCTAGATACCCAGATCATATGAAA
