>Addgene plasmid #60337 | PGAL | addgene partial sequence | sequence record 99536 | yGFP-R 5'-GCATCACCTTCACCTTCACC-3'
CCATCTAATTCAACCAAAATTGGGACAACACCAGTGAATAATTCTTCACCTTTAGACATTTTTCTAGAAT
CCGGGGTTTTTTCTCCTTGACGTTAAAGTATAGAGGTATATTAACAATTTTTTGTTGATACTTTTATGAC
ATTTGAATAAGAAGTAATACAAACTGAAAATGTTGAAAGTATTAGTTAAAGTGGTTATGCAGCTTTTCCA
TTTATATATCTGTTAATAGATCAAAAATCATCGCTTCGCTGATTAATTACCCCAGAAATAAGGCTAAAAA
ACTAATCGCATTATCATCCTATGGTTGTTAATTTGATTCGTTAATTTGAAGGTTTGTGGGGCCAGGTTAC
TGCCAATTTTTCCTCTTCATAACCATAAAAGCTAGTATTGTAGAATCTTTATTGTTCGGAGCAGTGCGGC
GCGAGGCACATCTGCGTTTCAGGAACGCGACCGGTGAAGACGAGGACGCACGGAGGAGAGTCTTCCGTCG
GAGGGCTGTCGCCCGCTCGGCGGCTTCTAATCCGTACTAGTTTAAACAGGAAGCTTCCGTTAATTAAGGG
GCGCGCCAAGGATCCCGGAGCTCCAGCTTTTGTTCCCTTTAGTGAGGGTTAATTGCGCGCTTGGCGTAAT
CATGGTCATAGCTGTTTCCTGTGTGAAATTGTTATCCGCTCACAATTCCACACAACATACGAGCCGGAAG
CATAAAGTGTAAAGCCTGGGGTGCCTAATGAGTGAGCTAACTCACATTAATTGCGTTGCGCTCACTGCCC
GCTTTCCAGTCGGGAAACCTGTCGTGCCAGCTGCATTAATGAATC
